>Addgene plasmid #134465 | mEmerald-M11-92 | addgene full sequence | sequence record 264479 | Addgene NGS Result
ATATATGGAGTTCCGCGTTACATAACTTACGGTAAATGGCCCGCCTGGCTGACCGCCCAACGACCCCCGC
CCATTGACGTCAATAATGACGTATGTTCCCATAGTAACGCCAATAGGGACTTTCCATTGACGTCAATGGG
TGGAGTATTTACGGTAAACTGCCCACTTGGCAGTACATCAAGTGTATCATATGCCAAGTACGCCCCCTAT
TGACGTCAATGACGGTAAATGGCCCGCCTGGCATTATGCCCAGTACATGACCTTATGGGACTTTCCTACT
TGGCAGTACATCTACGTATTAGTCATCGCTATTACCATGGTGATGCGGTTTTGGCAGTACATCAATGGGC
GTGGATAGCGGTTTGACTCACGGGGATTTCCAAGTCTCCACCCCATTGACGTCAATGGGAGTTTGTTTTG
GCACCAAAATCAACGGGACTTTCCAAAATGTCGTAACAACTCCGCCCCATTGACGCAAATGGGCGGTAGG
CGTGTACGGTGGGAGGTCTATATAAGCAGAGCTGGTTTAGTGAACCGTCAGATCCGCTAGCGCTACCGGT
CGCCACCATGGTGAGCAAGGGCGAGGAGCTGTTCACCGGGGTGGTGCCCATCCTGGTCGAGCTGGACGGC
GACGTAAACGGCCACAAGTTCAGCGTGTCCGGCGAGGGCGAGGGCGATGCCACCTACGGCAAGCTGACCC
TGAAGTTCATCTGCACCACCGGCAAGCTGCCCGTGCCCTGGCCCACCCTCGTGACCACCTTGACCTACGG
CGTGCAGTGCTTCGCCCGCTACCCCGACCACATGAAGCAGCACGACTTCTTCAAGTCCGCCATGCCCGAA
GGCTACGTCCAGGAGCGCACCATCTTCTTCAAGGACGACGGCAACTACAAGACCCGCGCCGAGGTGAAGT
TCGAGGGCGACACCCTGGTGAACCGCATCGAGCTGAAGGGCATCGACTTCAAGGAGGACGGCAACATCCT
GGGGCACAAGCTGGAGTACAACTACAACAGCCACAAGGTCTATATCACCGCCGACAAGCAGAAGAACGGC
ATCAAGGTGAACTTCAAGACCCGCCACAACATCGAGGACGGCAGCGTGCAGCTCGCCGACCACTACCAGC
AGAACACCCCCATCGGCGACGGCCCCGTGCTGCTGCCCGACAACCACTACCTGAGCACCCAGTCCAAGCT
GAGCAAAGACCCCAACGAGAAGCGCGATCACATGGTCCTGCTGGAGTTCGTGACCGCCGCCGGGATCACT
CTCGGCATGGACGAGCTGTACAAGTCCGGACTCAGATCTCGAGCTCAAGCTTCGAATTCTCCGGGTGGAC
GAGGGAAGAAGAAAGGCTCCGGCGGCGCCAGCAACCCGGTGCCTCCCAGGCCTCCGCCCCCTTGCCTGGC
CCCCGCCCCTCCCGCCGCCGGGCCGGCCCCTCCGCCCGAGTCGCCGCATAAGCGGAACCTGTACTATTTC
TCCTACCCGCTGTTTGTAGGCTTCGCGCTGCTGCGTTTGGTCGCCTTCCACCTGGGGCTCCTCTTCGTGT
GGCTCTGCCAGCGCTTCTCCCGCGCCCTCATGGCAGCCAAGAGGAGCTAAGGATCCACCGGATCTAGATA
ACTGATCATAATCAGCCATACCACATTTGTAGAGGTTTTACTTGCTTTAAAAAACCTCCCACACCTCCCC
CTGAACCTGAAACATAAAATGAATGCAATTGTTGTTGTTAACTTGTTTATTGCAGCTTATAATGGTTACA
AATAAAGCAATAGCATCACAAATTTCACAAATAAAGCATTTTTTTCACTGCATTCTAGTTGTGGTTTGTC
CAAACTCATCAATGTATCTTAACGCGTAAATTGTAAGCGTTAATATTTTGTTAAAATTCGCGTTAAATTT
TTGTTAAATCAGCTCATTTTTTAACCAATAGGCCGAAATCGGCAAAATCCCTTATAAATCAAAAGAATAG
ACCGAGATAGGGT
[37 nt withheld, positions 1974-2010]
AAAGAACGTGGACTCCAACGTCAAAGG
[49 nt withheld, positions 2038-2086]
T
[91 nt withheld, positions 2088-2178]
G
[124 nt withheld, positions 2180-2303]
CAGGTGGCACTTTTCGGGGAAATGTGCGCGGAACCCCTATTTGTTTATTTTTCTAAATACATTCAAATAT
GTATCCGCTCATGAGACAATAACCCTGATAAATGCTTCAATAATATTGAAAAAGGAAGAGTCCTGAGGCG
GAAAGAACCAGCTGTGGAATGTGTGTCAGTTAGGGTGTGGAAAGTCCCCAGGCTCCCCAGCAGGCAGAAG
TATGCAAAGCATGCATCTCAATTAGTCAGCAACCAGGTGTGGAAAGTCCCCAGGCTCCCCAGCAGGCAGA
AGTATGCAAAGCATGCATCTCAATTAGTCAGCAACCATAGTCCCGCCCCTAACTCCGCCCATCCCGCCCC
TAACTCCGCCCAGTTCCGCCCATTCTCCGCCCCATGGCTGACTAATTTTTTTTATTTATGCAGAGGCCGA
GGCCGCCTCGGCCTCTGAGCTATTCCAGAAGTAGTGAGGAGGCTTTTTTGGAGGCCTAGGCTTTTGCAAA
GATCGATCAAGAGACAGGATGAGGATCGTTTCGCATGATTGAACAAGATGGATTGCACGCAGGTTCTCCG
GCCGCTTGGGTGGAGAGGCTATTCGGCTATGACTGGGCACAACAGACAATCGGCTGCTCTGATGCCGCCG
TGTTCCGGCTGTCAGCGCAGGGGCGCCCGGTTCTTTTTGTCAAGACCGACCTGTCCGGTGCCCTGAATGA
ACTGCAAGACGAGGCAGCGCGGCTATCGTGGCTGGCCACGACGGGCGTTCCTTGCGCAGCTGTGCTCGAC
GTTGTCACTGAAGCGGGAAGGGACTGGCTGCTATTGGGCGAAGTGCCGGGGCAGGATCTCCTGTCATCTC
ACCTTGCTCCTGCCGAGAAAGTATCCATCATGGCTGATGCAATGCGGCGGCTGCATACGCTTGATCCGGC
TACCTGCCCATTCGACCACCAAGCGAAACATCGCATCGAGCGAGCACGTACTCGGATGGAAGCCGGTCTT
GTCGATCAGGATGATCTGGACGAAGAGCATCAGGGGCTCGCGCCAGCCGAACTGTTCGCCAGGCTCAAGG
CGAGCATGCCCGACGGCGAGGATCTCGTCGTGACCCATGGCGATGCCTGCTTGCCGAATATCATGGTGGA
AAATGGCCGCTTTTCTGGATTCATCGACTGTGGCCGGCTGGGTGTGGCGGACCGCTATCAGGACATAGCG
TTGGCTACCCGTGATATTGCTGAAGAGCTTGGCGGCGAATGGGCTGACCGCTTCCTCGTGCTTTACGGTA
TCGCCGCTCCCGATTCGCAGCGCATCGCCTTCTATCGCCTTCTTGACGAGTTCTTCTGAGCGGGACTCTG
GGGTTCGAAATGACCGACCAAGCGACGCCCAACCTGCCATCACGAGATTTCGATTCCACCGCCGCCTTCT
ATGAAAGGTTGGGCTTCGGAATCGTTTTCCGGGACGCCGGCTGGATGATCCTCCAGCGCGGGGATCTCAT
GCTGGAGTTCTTCGCCCACCCTAGGGGGAGGCTAACTGAAACACGGAAGGAGACAATACCGGAAGGAACC
CGCGCTATGACGGCAATAAAAAGACAGAATAAAACGCACGGTGTTGGGTCGTTTGTTCATAAACGCGGGG
TTCGGTCCCAGGGCTGGCACTCTGTCGATACCCCACCGAGACCCCATTGGGGCCAATACGCCCGCGTTTC
TTCCTTTTCCCCACCCCACCCCCCAAGTTCGGGTGAAGGCCCAGGGCTCGCAGCCAACGTCGGGGCGGCA
GGCCCTGCCATAGCCTCAGGTTACTCATATATACTTTAGATTGATTTAAAACTTCATTTTTAATTTAAAA
GGATCTAGGTGAAGATCCTTTTTGATAATCTCATGACCAAAATCCCTTAACGTGAGTTTTCGTTCCACTG
AGCGTCAGACCCCGTAGAAAAGATCAAAGGATCTTCTTGAGATCCTTTTTTTCTGCGCGTAATCTGCTGC
TTGCAAACAAAAAAACCACCGCTACCAGCGGTGGTTTGTTTGCCGGATCAAGAGCTACCAACTCTTTTTC
CGAAGGTAACTGGCTTCAGCAGAGCGCAGATACCAAATACTGTTCTTCTAGTGTAGCCGTAGTTAGGCCA
CCACTTCAAGAACTCTGTAGCACCGCCTACATACCTCGCTCTGCTAATCCTGTTACCAGTGGCTGCTGCC
AGTGGCGATAAGTCGTGTCTTACCGGGTTGGACTCAAGACGATAGTTACCGGATAAGGCGCAGCGGTCGG
GCTGAACGGGGGGTTCGTGCACACAGCCCAGCTTGGAGCGAACGACCTACACCGAACTGAGATACCTACA
GCGTGAGCTATGAGAAAGCGCCACGCTTCCCGAAGGGAGAAAGGCGGACAGGTATCCGGTAAGCGGCAGG
GTCGGAACAGGAGAGCGCACGAGGGAGCTTCCAGGGGGAAACGCCTGGTATCTTTATAGTCCTGTCGGGT
TTCGCCACCTCTGACTTGAGCGTCGATTTTTGTGATGCTCGTCAGGGGGGCGGAGCCTATGGAAAAACGC
CAGCAACGCGGCCTTTTTACGGTTCCTGGCCTTTTGCTGGCCTTTTGCTCACATGTTCTTTCCTGCGTTA
TCCCCTGATTCTGTGGATAACCGTATTACCGCCATGCATTAGTTATTAATAGTAATCAATTACGGGGTCA
TTAGTTCATAGCCC
Features (pLannotate 1.2.2; 16 found; start..end, strand, type, name):
     16..319     +  enhancer       CMV enhancer: human cytomegalovirus immediate early enhancer
    320..523     +  promoter       CMV promoter: human cytomegalovirus (CMV) immediate early promoter
    568..1284    +  CDS            mEmerald: mEmerald is a basic (constitutively fluorescent) green fluorescent protein published in 1998, derived from Aequorea victoria. It is reported to be a very rapidly-maturing monomer with moderate acid sensitivity.
   1285..1320    +  misc_feature   MCS (fragment): multiple cloning site
   1315..1596    +  CDS            SPAST (fragment): SPAST_HUMAN - Also known as ADPSP, FSP2, KIAA1083 From Homo sapiens (Human).
   1613..1697    +  CDS            large T antigen (fragment): large T antigen from SV40 (simian virus 40)
   1720..1841    +  polyA_signal   SV40 poly(A) signal: SV40 polyadenylation signal
   1875..2303    -  rep_origin     f1 ori (sequence partly withheld): f1 bacteriophage origin of replication; arrow indicates direction of (+) strand synthesis
   2330..2434    +  promoter       AmpR promoter: bla
   2436..2793    +  promoter       SV40 promoter: SV40 enhancer and early promoter
   2828..3622    +  CDS            NeoR/KanR: aminoglycoside phosphotransferase from Tn5; aph(3')-II (or nptII); confers resistance to neomycin, kanamycin, and G418 (Geneticin®)
   3643..3795    +  CDS            ble (fragment): BLE_KLEPN - Experimental evidence at protein level: Swiss-Prot protein existence level 1. Binding protein with a strong affinity to the bleomycin family of antibiotics. Binds to CL990; an antimitotic-antibiotic compound. From Klebsiella pneumoniae.
   3854..3901    +  polyA_signal   HSV TK poly(A) signal: herpes simplex virus thymidine kinase polyadenylation signal (Cole and Stacy, 1985)
   3992..4008    -  polyA_signal   bGH poly(A) signal (fragment): bovine growth hormone polyadenylation signal
   4230..4818    +  rep_origin     ori: high-copy-number ColE1/pMB1/pBR322/pUC origin of replication
   4933..4977    +  enhancer       CMV enhancer (fragment): human cytomegalovirus immediate early enhancer
