[The description below was written by a language model from this plasmid's Addgene catalogue record and pLannotate feature annotations shown in this document.]
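Description:
mEmerald-M11-92 is a mammalian expression plasmid built on the mEmerald-C1 backbone that produces the first 92 amino acids of the human M1 isoform of spastin (SPAST) fused to the C-terminus of the green fluorescent protein mEmerald. The feature table from the full 4,977-nt sequence shows the CMV immediate early enhancer and promoter driving the mEmerald coding sequence. This is followed by a short remnant of the multiple cloning site that acts as a linker, then the SPAST fragment, which was inserted between EcoRI and BamHI sites that both remain intact. Transcripts end at an SV40 polyadenylation signal. The short large T antigen fragment annotated just upstream of that signal is most likely part of the SV40-derived terminator region rather than an expressed element.

The plasmid replicates in E. coli at high copy from a ColE1/pUC-type origin and also carries an f1 origin for single-stranded DNA production. A single NeoR/KanR (Tn5 aminoglycoside phosphotransferase) gene sits behind tandem bacterial (bla) and SV40 early promoters and ends in an HSV TK polyadenylation signal. It confers kanamycin resistance in bacteria and can support G418 selection in transfected mammalian cells. The small ble and bGH poly(A) fragments appear to be backbone remnants or annotation matches with no functional role.

The stated purpose is simply expression of the M1 1-92 fragment. The fluorescent tag would allow its localisation to be imaged in live or fixed cells, and the associated study concerns spastin tethering lipid droplets to peroxisomes and directing fatty acid trafficking. The record does not say what specific function this N-terminal region was used to test.
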