Addgene plasmid #134465: mEmerald-M11-92
Purpose: M11-92 expression
Depositing lab: Jennifer Lippincott-Schwartz. Depositing organization: HHMI, Janelia Research Campus. Publication: Spastin tethers lipid droplets to peroxisomes and directs fatty acid trafficking through ESCRT-III. Chang CL, Weigel AV, Ioannou MS, Pasolli HA, Xu CS, Peale DR, Shtengel G, Freeman M, Hess HF, Blackstone C, Lippincott-Schwartz J. J Cell Biol. 2019 Aug 5;218(8):2583-2599. doi: 10.1083/jcb.201902061. Epub 2019 Jun 21. PubMed 31227594.
Backbone
  Vector backbone: mEmerald-C1
  Vector type: Mammalian Expression
Growth in bacteria
  Bacterial resistance: Kanamycin, 50 μg/mL
  Growth temperature: 37°C
  Growth strain: DH5alpha
  Copy number: High Copy
Gene/Insert
  Gene/Insert name: M1 Spastin Amino Acids 1-92
  Species: H. sapiens (human)
  Mutation: M1 Spastin Amino Acids 1-92
  GenBank ID: NM_014946
  Entrez Gene: SPAST (a.k.a. ADPSP, FSP2, SPG4)
  Promoter: CMV
  Cloning method: Restriction Enzyme; 5′ cloning site EcoRI (not destroyed); 3′ cloning site BamHI (not destroyed)
  Sequencing primers: 5′ Unknown
Terms and licenses: Academic/Nonprofit Terms; Industry Terms: Not Available to Industry
How to cite: mEmerald-M11-92 was a gift from Jennifer Lippincott-Schwartz (Addgene plasmid # 134465 ; http://n2t.net/addgene:134465 ; RRID:Addgene_134465)
